Addgene plasmid #87829: pcDNA5-MTS-TagBFP-P2AT2A-EGFP-NLS-P2AT2A-mCherry-PTS1
Purpose: High-efficient mammalian expression vector for co-expression of BFP-, EGFP- and mCherry-tagged proteins using P2AT2A. MTS, NLS and PTS1 can be replaced by proteins of interest.
Depositing lab: Andrea Musacchio. Depositing organization: Max Planck Institute for Molecular Physiology. Publication: CDK-regulated dimerization of M18BP1 on a Mis18 hexamer is necessary for CENP-A loading. Pan D, Klare K, Petrovic A, Take A, Walstein K, Singh P, Rondelet A, Bird AW, Musacchio A. Elife. 2017 Jan 6;6. pii: e23352. doi: 10.7554/eLife.23352. PubMed 28059702.
Backbone
  Vector backbone: pcDNA5/FRT/TO
  Backbone manufacturer: Thermo Fisher Scientific
  Backbone size w/o insert (bp): 5137
  Total vector size (bp): 7650
  Vector type: Mammalian Expression
  Selectable markers: Hygromycin
Growth in bacteria
  Bacterial resistance: Ampicillin, 100 μg/mL
  Growth temperature: 37°C
  Growth strain: DH5alpha
  Copy number: High Copy
Gene/Insert 1
  Gene/Insert name: MTS (alt name: Cytochrome c oxidase subunit 8A MTS)
  Species: Synthetic
  Insert size (bp): 87
  GenBank ID: none
  Promoter: CMV promoter, tetracycline operator
  Cloning method: Restriction Enzyme; 5′ cloning site PmeI (not destroyed); 3′ cloning site AgeI (not destroyed)
  Sequencing primers: 5′ CGTCGACGAGCTCGTTTAG
Gene/Insert 2
  Gene/Insert name: NLS (alt name: nuclear localization signal of SV40)
  Species: Synthetic
  Insert size (bp): 21
  GenBank ID: none
  Promoter: CMV promoter, tetracycline operator
  Cloning method: Restriction Enzyme; 5′ cloning site BamHI (not destroyed); 3′ cloning site XhoI (not destroyed)
  Sequencing primers: 5′ CAACGAGAAGCGCGATC; 3′ GTCACCTTCAGCTTGGCG
Gene/Insert 3
  Gene/Insert name: PTS1 (alt name: peroxisomal targeting signal 1)
  Species: Synthetic
  GenBank ID: none
  Promoter: CMV promoter, tetracycline operator
  Cloning method: Restriction Enzyme; 5′ cloning site NheI (not destroyed); 3′ cloning site XmaI (not destroyed)
  Sequencing primers: 5′ CAAGTTGGACATCACCTCCCAC; 3′ CACCTACTCAGACAATGCGATG
Terms and licenses: Academic/Nonprofit Terms; Industry Terms: Not Available to Industry
Depositor comments: No stop codon should be placed at the 3' ends of the first insert and the second insert for proper co-expression using 2A-peptide. Tandem 2A-peptide, P2AT2A, enables high-effecient separation of EGFP-tagged protein and mCherry-tagged protein compared to single 2A-peptides, P2A or T2A. Please cite: Pan D, Klare K, Petrovic A, Take A, Walstein K, Singh P, Rondelet A, Bird AW, Musacchio A (2017) CDK-regulated dimerization of M18BP1 on a Mis18 hexamer is necessary for CENP-A loading. Elife 6. doi: 10.7554/eLife.23352.
How to cite: pcDNA5-MTS-TagBFP-P2AT2A-EGFP-NLS-P2AT2A-mCherry-PTS1 was a gift from Andrea Musacchio (Addgene plasmid # 87829 ; http://n2t.net/addgene:87829 ; RRID:Addgene_87829)
