[The description below was written by a language model from this plasmid's Addgene catalogue record and pLannotate feature annotations shown in this document.]
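Description:
pcDNA5-MTS-TagBFP-P2AT2A-EGFP-NLS-P2AT2A-mCherry-PTS1 is a 7,650 bp mammalian expression plasmid built on the pcDNA5/FRT/TO backbone. It is propagated in E. coli at high copy from a ColE1/pUC-type origin under ampicillin selection (AmpR). The backbone carries an FRT site placed directly upstream of a hygromycin resistance coding sequence with an SV40 poly(A) signal. In this vector family, that arrangement allows FLP-mediated integration into a host cell line carrying a genomic FRT site, with hygromycin selection of integrants. Expression is driven by the CMV enhancer/promoter followed by tetracycline operator sequences, which the annotation software labels as PLtetO-1 and TRE3GV fragments. Transcription can therefore be held off in cells expressing the Tet repressor and induced with tetracycline. It terminates at a bGH poly(A) signal.

The payload is a single open reading frame encoding three differently coloured, differently localised fluorescent proteins. These are a cytochrome c oxidase subunit 8A mitochondrial targeting sequence fused to TagBFP, EGFP carrying the SV40 nuclear localisation signal, and mCherry ending in the peroxisomal targeting signal PTS1. The three units are separated by tandem P2A-T2A peptides, which are not annotated in the feature table but fall in the gaps between the fluorescent protein CDSs. Ribosomal skipping at these 2A sequences releases separate proteins, and the depositor notes that the tandem version separates products more efficiently than a single P2A or T2A. Each targeting signal is flanked by preserved restriction sites (PmeI/AgeI, BamHI/XhoI, NheI/XmaI), so it can be replaced with a protein of interest. The first two inserts must lack stop codons. The construct thus serves as a template and separation control for co-expressing BFP-, EGFP- and mCherry-tagged proteins from one transcript.
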