Features (pLannotate 1.2.2; 24 found; start..end, strand, type, name):
      1..699     +  CDS            TagBFP: TagBFP is a basic (constitutively fluorescent) blue fluorescent protein published in 2008, derived from Entacmaea quadricolor. It is reported to be a very rapidly-maturing monomer with very low acid sensitivity.
    877..1593    +  CDS            EGFP: EGFP is a basic (constitutively fluorescent) green fluorescent protein published in 1996, derived from Aequorea victoria. It is reported to be a rapidly-maturing weak dimer with moderate acid sensitivity.
   1765..2472    +  CDS            mCherry: mCherry is a basic (constitutively fluorescent) red fluorescent protein published in 2004, derived from Discosoma sp.. It is reported to be a very rapidly-maturing monomer with low acid sensitivity.
   2525..2749    +  polyA_signal   bGH poly(A) signal: bovine growth hormone polyadenylation signal
   2753..2774    +  promoter       SV40 promoter (fragment): SV40 enhancer and early promoter
   2795..3028    +  rep_origin     f1 ori (fragment) (sequence partly withheld): f1 bacteriophage origin of replication; arrow indicates direction of (+) strand synthesis
   3033..3080    +  protein_bind   FRT: FLP-mediated recombination occurs in the 8-bp core sequence TCTAGAAA (Turan and Bode, 2011). FLP recombinase from the Saccharomyces cerevisiae 2μ plasmid
   3088..4110    +  CDS            HygR: aminoglycoside phosphotransferase from E. coli; aph(4)-Ia; confers resistance to hygromycin
   4120..4245    +  CDS            ble (fragment): BLE_KLEPN - Experimental evidence at protein level: Swiss-Prot protein existence level 1. Binding protein with a strong affinity to the bleomycin family of antibiotics. Binds to CL990; an antimitotic-antibiotic compound. From Klebsiella pneumoniae.
   4240..4361    +  polyA_signal   SV40 poly(A) signal: SV40 polyadenylation signal
   4434..4450    -  protein_bind   lac operator: The lac repressor binds to the lac operator to inhibit transcription in E. coli. This inhibition can be relieved by adding lactose or isopropyl-β-D-thiogalactopyranoside (IPTG). lac repressor encoded by lacI
   4458..4488    -  promoter       lac promoter: promoter for the E. coli lac operon
   4503..4524    -  protein_bind   CAP binding site: CAP binding activates transcription in the presence of cAMP. E. coli catabolite activator protein
   4537..4629    -  CDS            lacI (fragment): lac repressor; lacI; The lac repressor binds to the lac operator to inhibit transcription in E. coli. This inhibition can be relieved by adding lactose or isopropyl-β-D-thiogalactopyranoside (IPTG).
   4812..5400    -  rep_origin     ori: high-copy-number ColE1/pMB1/pBR322/pUC origin of replication
   5571..6431    -  CDS            AmpR: β-lactamase; bla; confers resistance to ampicillin, carbenicillin, and related antibiotics
   6432..6536    -  promoter       AmpR promoter: bla
   6595..6647    -  misc_feature   bom (fragment): basis of mobility region from pBR322
   6802..7181    +  enhancer       CMV enhancer: human cytomegalovirus immediate early enhancer
   7182..7385    +  promoter       CMV promoter: human cytomegalovirus (CMV) immediate early promoter
   7387..7406    +  promoter       PLtetO-1 promoter (fragment): modified phage lambda PL promoter with tet operator sites (Lutz and Bujard, 1997)
   7408..7427    +  promoter       PLtetO-1 promoter (fragment): modified phage lambda PL promoter with tet operator sites (Lutz and Bujard, 1997)
   7435..7468    +  promoter       TRE3GV promoter (fragment): 3rd-generation Tet-responsive promoter that can be activated by binding of Tet-On® 3G, optimized for retroviral and lentiviral vectors
   7543..7617    +  CDS            COX8 presequence: mitochondrial presequence of human cytochrome c oxidase subunit VIII (Rizutto et al., 1989)
>Addgene plasmid #87829 | pcDNA5-MTS-TagBFP-P2AT2A-EGFP-NLS-P2AT2A-mCherry-PTS1 | addgene full sequence | sequence record 175007 | Addgene NGS Result
ATGAGCGAGCTGATTAAGGAGAACATGCACATGAAGCTGTACATGGAGGGCACCGTGGACAACCATCACT
TCAAGTGCACATCCGAGGGCGAAGGCAAGCCCTACGAGGGCACCCAGACCATGAGAATCAAGGTGGTCGA
GGGCGGCCCTCTCCCCTTCGCCTTCGACATCCTGGCTACTAGCTTCCTCTACGGCAGCAAGACCTTCATC
AACCACACCCAGGGCATCCCCGACTTCTTCAAGCAGTCCTTCCCTGAGGGCTTCACATGGGAGAGAGTCA
CCACATACGAAGACGGGGGCGTGCTGACCGCTACCCAGGACACCAGCCTCCAGGACGGCTGCCTCATCTA
CAACGTCAAGATCAGAGGGGTGAACTTCACATCCAACGGCCCTGTGATGCAGAAGAAAACACTCGGCTGG
GAGGCCTTCACCGAGACGCTGTACCCCGCTGACGGCGGCCTGGAAGGCAGAAACGACATGGCCCTGAAGC
TCGTGGGCGGGAGCCATCTGATCGCAAACATCAAGACCACATATAGATCCAAGAAACCCGCTAAGAACCT
CAAGATGCCTGGCGTCTACTATGTGGACTACAGACTGGAAAGAATCAAGGAGGCCAACAACGAGACCTAC
GTCGAGCAGCACGAGGTGGCAGTGGCCAGATACTGCGACCTCCCTAGCAAACTGGGGCACAAGCTGAATT
CCGGAGGCAGAAAGCTTGGTTCCGGTACCGGAAGCGGAGCTACTAACTTCAGCCTGCTGAAGCAGGCTGG
AGACGTGGAGGAGAACCCTGGACCTGGAAGCGGAGAGGGCAGAGGAAGTCTGCTAACATGCGGTGACGTC
GAGGAGAATCCTGGACCTACCGAGCTCGGATCTACCATGGTGAGCAAGGGCGAGGAGCTGTTCACCGGGG
TGGTGCCCATCCTGGTCGAGCTGGACGGCGACGTAAACGGCCACAAGTTCAGCGTGTCCGGCGAGGGCGA
GGGCGATGCCACCTACGGCAAGCTGACCCTGAAGTTCATCTGCACCACCGGCAAGCTGCCCGTGCCCTGG
CCCACCCTCGTGACCACCCTGACCTACGGCGTGCAGTGCTTCAGCCGCTACCCCGACCACATGAAGCAGC
ACGACTTCTTCAAGTCCGCCATGCCCGAAGGCTACGTCCAGGAGCGCACCATCTTCTTCAAGGACGACGG
CAACTACAAGACCCGCGCCGAGGTGAAGTTCGAGGGCGACACCCTGGTGAACCGCATCGAGCTGAAGGGC
ATCGACTTCAAGGAGGACGGCAACATCCTGGGGCACAAGCTGGAGTACAACTACAACAGCCACAACGTCT
ATATCATGGCCGACAAGCAGAAGAACGGCATCAAGGTGAACTTCAAGATCCGCCACAACATCGAGGACGG
CAGCGTGCAGCTCGCCGACCACTACCAGCAGAACACCCCCATCGGCGACGGCCCCGTGCTGCTGCCCGAC
AACCACTACCTGAGCACCCAGTCCGCCCTGAGCAAAGACCCCAACGAGAAGCGCGATCACATGGTCCTGC
TGGAGTTCGTGACCGCCGCCGGGATCACTCTCGGCATGGACGAGCTGTACAAGGGATCCCCTAAGAAGAA
GCGCAAGGTCCTCGAGAGCGGCCGCGGAAGCGGAGCTACTAACTTCAGCCTGCTGAAGCAGGCTGGAGAC
GTGGAGGAGAACCCTGGACCTGGAAGCGGAGAGGGCAGAGGAAGTCTGCTAACATGCGGTGACGTCGAGG
AGAATCCTGGACCTATGGTGAGCAAGGGCGAGGAGGATAACATGGCCATCATCAAGGAGTTCATGCGCTT
CAAGGTGCACATGGAGGGCTCCGTGAACGGCCACGAGTTCGAGATCGAGGGCGAGGGCGAGGGCCGCCCC
TACGAGGGCACCCAGACCGCCAAGCTGAAGGTGACCAAGGGTGGCCCCCTGCCCTTCGCCTGGGACATCC
TGTCCCCTCAGTTCATGTACGGCTCCAAGGCCTACGTGAAGCACCCCGCCGACATCCCCGACTACTTGAA
GCTGTCCTTCCCCGAGGGCTTCAAGTGGGAGCGCGTGATGAACTTCGAGGACGGCGGCGTGGTGACCGTG
ACCCAGGACTCCTCCCTGCAGGACGGCGAGTTCATCTACAAGGTGAAGCTGCGCGGCACCAACTTCCCCT
CCGACGGCCCCGTAATGCAGAAGAAGACCATGGGCTGGGAGGCCTCCTCCGAGCGGATGTACCCCGAGGA
CGGCGCCCTGAAGGGCGAGATCAAGCAGAGGCTGAAGCTGAAGGACGGCGGCCACTACGACGCTGAGGTC
AAGACCACCTACAAGGCCAAGAAGCCCGTGCAGCTGCCCGGCGCCTACAACGTCAACATCAAGTTGGACA
TCACCTCCCACAACGAGGACTACACCATCGTGGAACAGTACGAACGCGCCGAGGGCCGCCACTCCACCGG
CGGCATGGACGAGCTGTACAAGGCTAGCGGATACAAGAGTAAGCTGTAATAACCCGGGTAATGATCAGCC
TCGACTGTGCCTTCTAGTTGCCAGCCATCTGTTGTTTGCCCCTCCCCCGTGCCTTCCTTGACCCTGGAAG
GTGCCACTCCCACTGTCCTTTCCTAATAAAATGAGGAAATTGCATCGCATTGTCTGAGTAGGTGTCATTC
TATTCTGGGGGGTGGGGTGGGGCAGGACAGCAAGGGGGAGGATTGGGAAGACAATAGCAGGCATGCTGGG
GATGCGGTGGGCTCTATGGCTTCTGAGGCGGAAAGAACCAGCTGGGGCTCTAGGGGGTATCCCC
[124 nt withheld, positions 2795-2918]
C
[91 nt withheld, positions 2920-3010]
AGGGTGATGGTTCACGTACCTAGAAGTTCCTATTCCGAAGTTCCTATTCTCTAGAAAGTATAGGAACTTC
CTTGGCCAAAAAGCCTGAACTCACCGCGACGTCTGTCGAGAAGTTTCTGATCGAAAAGTTCGACAGCGTC
TCCGACCTGATGCAGCTCTCGGAGGGCGAAGAATCTCGTGCTTTCAGCTTCGATGTAGGAGGGCGTGGAT
ATGTCCTGCGGGTAAATAGCTGCGCCGATGGTTTCTACAAAGATCGTTATGTTTATCGGCACTTTGCATC
GGCCGCGCTCCCGATTCCGGAAGTGCTTGACATTGGGGAATTCAGCGAGAGCCTGACCTATTGCATCTCC
CGCCGTGCACAGGGTGTCACGTTGCAAGACCTGCCTGAAACCGAACTGCCCGCTGTTCTGCAGCCGGTCG
CGGAGGCCATGGATGCGATCGCTGCGGCCGATCTTAGCCAGACGAGCGGGTTCGGCCCATTCGGACCGCA
AGGAATCGGTCAATACACTACATGGCGTGATTTCATATGCGCGATTGCTGATCCCCATGTGTATCACTGG
CAAACTGTGATGGACGACACCGTCAGTGCGTCCGTCGCGCAGGCTCTCGATGAGCTGATGCTTTGGGCCG
AGGACTGCCCCGAAGTCCGGCACCTCGTGCACGCGGATTTCGGCTCCAACAATGTCCTGACGGACAATGG
CCGCATAACAGCGGTCATTGACTGGAGCGAGGCGATGTTCGGGGATTCCCAATACGAGGTCGCCAACATC
TTCTTCTGGAGGCCGTGGTTGGCTTGTATGGAGCAGCAGACGCGCTACTTCGAGCGGAGGCATCCGGAGC
TTGCAGGATCGCCGCGGCTCCGGGCGTATATGCTCCGCATTGGTCTTGACCAACTCTATCAGAGCTTGGT
TGACGGCAATTTCGATGATGCAGCTTGGGCGCAGGGTCGATGCGACGCAATCGTCCGATCCGGAGCCGGG
ACTGTCGGGCGTACACAAATCGCCCGCAGAAGCGCGGCCGTCTGGACCGATGGCTGTGTAGAAGTACTCG
CCGATAGTGGAAACCGACGCCCCAGCACTCGTCCGAGGGCAAAGGAATAGCACGTACTACGAGATTTCGA
TTCCACCGCCGCCTTCTATGAAAGGTTGGGCTTCGGAATCGTTTTCCGGGACGCCGGCTGGATGATCCTC
CAGCGCGGGGATCTCATGCTGGAGTTCTTCGCCCACCCCAACTTGTTTATTGCAGCTTATAATGGTTACA
AATAAAGCAATAGCATCACAAATTTCACAAATAAAGCATTTTTTTCACTGCATTCTAGTTGTGGTTTGTC
CAAACTCATCAATGTATCTTATCATGTCTGTATACCGTCGACCTCTAGCTAGAGCTTGGCGTAATCATGG
TCATAGCTGTTTCCTGTGTGAAATTGTTATCCGCTCACAATTCCACACAACATACGAGCCGGAAGCATAA
AGTGTAAAGCCTGGGGTGCCTAATGAGTGAGCTAACTCACATTAATTGCGTTGCGCTCACTGCCCGCTTT
CCAGTCGGGAAACCTGTCGTGCCAGCTGCATTAATGAATCGGCCAACGCGCGGGGAGAGGCGGTTTGCGT
ATTGGGCGCTCTTCCGCTTCCTCGCTCACTGACTCGCTGCGCTCGGTCGTTCGGCTGCGGCGAGCGGTAT
CAGCTCACTCAAAGGCGGTAATACGGTTATCCACAGAATCAGGGGATAACGCAGGAAAGAACATGTGAGC
AAAAGGCCAGCAAAAGGCCAGGAACCGTAAAAAGGCCGCGTTGCTGGCGTTTTTCCATAGGCTCCGCCCC
CCTGACGAGCATCACAAAAATCGACGCTCAAGTCAGAGGTGGCGAAACCCGACAGGACTATAAAGATACC
AGGCGTTTCCCCCTGGAAGCTCCCTCGTGCGCTCTCCTGTTCCGACCCTGCCGCTTACCGGATACCTGTC
CGCCTTTCTCCCTTCGGGAAGCGTGGCGCTTTCTCATAGCTCACGCTGTAGGTATCTCAGTTCGGTGTAG
GTCGTTCGCTCCAAGCTGGGCTGTGTGCACGAACCCCCCGTTCAGCCCGACCGCTGCGCCTTATCCGGTA
ACTATCGTCTTGAGTCCAACCCGGTAAGACACGACTTATCGCCACTGGCAGCAGCCACTGGTAACAGGAT
TAGCAGAGCGAGGTATGTAGGCGGTGCTACAGAGTTCTTGAAGTGGTGGCCTAACTACGGCTACACTAGA
AGAACAGTATTTGGTATCTGCGCTCTGCTGAAGCCAGTTACCTTCGGAAAAAGAGTTGGTAGCTCTTGAT
CCGGCAAACAAACCACCGCTGGTAGCGGTGGTTTTTTTGTTTGCAAGCAGCAGATTACGCGCAGAAAAAA
AGGATCTCAAGAAGATCCTTTGATCTTTTCTACGGGGTCTGACGCTCAGTGGAACGAAAACTCACGTTAA
GGGATTTTGGTCATGAGATTATCAAAAAGGATCTTCACCTAGATCCTTTTAAATTAAAAATGAAGTTTTA
AATCAATCTAAAGTATATATGAGTAAACTTGGTCTGACAGTTACCAATGCTTAATCAGTGAGGCACCTAT
CTCAGCGATCTGTCTATTTCGTTCATCCATAGTTGCCTGACTCCCCGTCGTGTAGATAACTACGATACGG
GAGGGCTTACCATCTGGCCCCAGTGCTGCAATGATACCGCGAGACCCACGCTCACCGGCTCCAGATTTAT
CAGCAATAAACCAGCCAGCCGGAAGGGCCGAGCGCAGAAGTGGTCCTGCAACTTTATCCGCCTCCATCCA
GTCTATTAATTGTTGCCGGGAAGCTAGAGTAAGTAGTTCGCCAGTTAATAGTTTGCGCAACGTTGTTGCC
ATTGCTACAGGCATCGTGGTGTCACGCTCGTCGTTTGGTATGGCTTCATTCAGCTCCGGTTCCCAACGAT
CAAGGCGAGTTACATGATCCCCCATGTTGTGCAAAAAAGCGGTTAGCTCCTTCGGTCCTCCGATCGTTGT
CAGAAGTAAGTTGGCCGCAGTGTTATCACTCATGGTTATGGCAGCACTGCATAATTCTCTTACTGTCATG
CCATCCGTAAGATGCTTTTCTGTGACTGGTGAGTACTCAACCAAGTCATTCTGAGAATAGTGTATGCGGC
GACCGAGTTGCTCTTGCCCGGCGTCAATACGGGATAATACCGCGCCACATAGCAGAACTTTAAAAGTGCT
CATCATTGGAAAACGTTCTTCGGGGCGAAAACTCTCAAGGATCTTACCGCTGTTGAGATCCAGTTCGATG
TAACCCACTCGTGCACCCAACTGATCTTCAGCATCTTTTACTTTCACCAGCGTTTCTGGGTGAGCAAAAA
CAGGAAGGCAAAATGCCGCAAAAAAGGGAATAAGGGCGACACGGAAATGTTGAATACTCATACTCTTCCT
TTTTCAATATTATTGAAGCATTTATCAGGGTTATTGTCTCATGAGCGGATACATATTTGAATGTATTTAG
AAAAATAAACAAATAGGGGTTCCGCGCACATTTCCCCGAAAAGTGCCACCTGACGTCGACGGATCGGGAG
ATCTCCCGATCCCCTATGGTGCACTCTCAGTACAATCTGCTCTGATGCCGCATAGTTAAGCCAGTATCTG
CTCCCTGCTTGTGTGTTGGAGGTCGCTGAGTAGTGCGCGAGCAAAATTTAAGCTACAACAAGGCAAGGCT
TGACCGACAATTGCATGAAGAATCTGCTTAGGGTTAGGCGTTTTGCGCTGCTTCGCGATGTACGGGCCAG
ATATACGCGTTGACATTGATTATTGACTAGTTATTAATAGTAATCAATTACGGGGTCATTAGTTCATAGC
CCATATATGGAGTTCCGCGTTACATAACTTACGGTAAATGGCCCGCCTGGCTGACCGCCCAACGACCCCC
GCCCATTGACGTCAATAATGACGTATGTTCCCATAGTAACGCCAATAGGGACTTTCCATTGACGTCAATG
GGTGGAGTATTTACGGTAAACTGCCCACTTGGCAGTACATCAAGTGTATCATATGCCAAGTACGCCCCCT
ATTGACGTCAATGACGGTAAATGGCCCGCCTGGCATTATGCCCAGTACATGACCTTATGGGACTTTCCTA
CTTGGCAGTACATCTACGTATTAGTCATCGCTATTACCATGGTGATGCGGTTTTGGCAGTACATCAATGG
GCGTGGATAGCGGTTTGACTCACGGGGATTTCCAAGTCTCCACCCCATTGACGTCAATGGGAGTTTGTTT
TGGCACCAAAATCAACGGGACTTTCCAAAATGTCGTAACAACTCCGCCCCATTGACGCAAATGGGCGGTA
GGCGTGTACGGTGGGAGGTCTATATAAGCAGAGCTCTCCCTATCAGTGATAGAGATCTCCCTATCAGTGA
TAGAGATCGTCGACGAGCTCGTTTAGTGAACCGTCAGATCGCCTGGAGACGCCATCCACGCTGTTTTGAC
CTCCATAGAAGACACCGGGACCGATCCAGCCTCCGGACTCTAGCGTTTAAACATGTCCGTCCTGACGCCG
CTGCTGCTGCGGGGCTTGACAGGCTCGGCCCGGCGGCTCCCAGTGCCGCGCGCCAAGATCCATTCGTTGG
GGGGTCCCACCGGTGCCACC
